Addgene plasmid #11593: MT-cdc20
Depositing lab: Marc Kirschner. Depositing organization: Harvard Medical School. Publication: Substrate recognition by the Cdc20 and Cdh1 components of the anaphase-promoting complex. Pfleger CM, Lee E, Kirschner MW. Genes Dev. 2001 Sep 15. 15(18):2396-407. 10.1101/gad.918201 PubMed 11562349.
Backbone
  Vector backbone: pCS2+
  Backbone size w/o insert (bp): 4000
  Vector type: Mammalian Expression
Growth in bacteria
  Bacterial resistance: Ampicillin, 100 μg/mL
  Growth temperature: 37°C
  Growth strain: DH5alpha
  Copy number: High Copy
Gene/Insert
  Gene/Insert name: cdc20
  Species: H. sapiens (human)
  Insert size (bp): 1800
  GenBank ID: NM_001255
  Entrez Gene: CDC20 (a.k.a. CDC20A, OOMD14, OZEMA14, bA276H19.3, p55CDC)
  Tag / fusion protein: myc (N terminal on insert)
  Cloning method: Restriction Enzyme
  Sequencing primers: 5′ SP6
Terms and licenses: Academic/Nonprofit Terms; Industry Terms: Not Available to Industry
How to cite: MT-cdc20 was a gift from Marc Kirschner (Addgene plasmid # 11593 ; http://n2t.net/addgene:11593 ; RRID:Addgene_11593)
