[The description below was written by a language model from this plasmid's Addgene catalogue record and pLannotate feature annotations shown in this document.]
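Description:
MT-cdc20 is a mammalian expression plasmid built on the pCS2+ backbone, carrying human CDC20 fused at its N terminus to a multimerised Myc epitope tag (the "MT" in the name). The sequenced record is about 5.9 kb. It is maintained in E. coli through a high-copy ColE1/pUC-type origin and selected with ampicillin via the β-lactamase gene. An f1 origin is also present, which in principle permits single-stranded DNA production, and remnants of lac regulatory and lacZα sequences from the parental cloning vector remain in the backbone.

The expression cassette is driven by the simian cytomegalovirus IE94 enhancer/promoter, a strong constitutive promoter for vertebrate cells, with an SP6 phage promoter placed immediately downstream of it. Six tandem Myc epitope repeats precede the CDC20 open reading frame, so the protein can be detected or immunoprecipitated with anti-Myc antibodies without needing a CDC20-specific reagent. An SV40 polyadenylation signal follows the coding sequence, and T7 (partial) and T3 promoters lie on the opposite strand beyond the insert. The SP6 promoter allows the same plasmid to serve as a template for in vitro transcription of sense mRNA, which can be used for in vitro translation or injection, in addition to transfection-based expression from the CMV promoter.

CDC20 is an activator of the anaphase-promoting complex/cyclosome that is thought to contribute to substrate specificity. The associated publication concerns substrate recognition by Cdc20 and Cdh1, so the construct is suited to producing tagged CDC20 for binding and APC/C activity studies.
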