Features (pLannotate 1.2.2; 21 found; start..end, strand, type, name):
     17..35      +  promoter       SP6 promoter: promoter for bacteriophage SP6 RNA polymerase
     85..114     +  CDS            Myc: Myc (human c-Myc proto-oncogene) epitope tag
    124..153     +  CDS            Myc: Myc (human c-Myc proto-oncogene) epitope tag
    163..192     +  CDS            Myc: Myc (human c-Myc proto-oncogene) epitope tag
    202..231     +  CDS            Myc: Myc (human c-Myc proto-oncogene) epitope tag
    241..270     +  CDS            Myc: Myc (human c-Myc proto-oncogene) epitope tag
    304..333     +  CDS            Myc: Myc (human c-Myc proto-oncogene) epitope tag
    343..1836    +  CDS            CDC20: CDC20_HUMAN - Experimental evidence at protein level: Swiss-Prot protein existence level 1. Required for full ubiquitin ligase activity of the anaphase promoting complex/cyclosome (APC/C) and may confer substrate specificity upon the complex. Is regulated by MAD2L1: in metaphase the MAD2L1-CDC20-APC/C ternary complex is inactive and in anaphase the CDC20-APC/C binary complex is active in degrading substrates. The CDC20-APC/C complex positively regulates the formation of synaptic vesicle clustering at active zone to the presynaptic membrane in postmitotic neurons. CDC20-APC/C-induced degradatio
   1866..1883    -  promoter       T7 promoter (fragment): promoter for bacteriophage T7 RNA polymerase
   1888..2022    -  polyA_signal   SV40 poly(A) signal: SV40 polyadenylation signal
   2135..2153    -  promoter       T3 promoter: promoter for bacteriophage T3 RNA polymerase
   2198..2214    -  protein_bind   lac operator: The lac repressor binds to the lac operator to inhibit transcription in E. coli. This inhibition can be relieved by adding lactose or isopropyl-β-D-thiogalactopyranoside (IPTG). lac repressor encoded by lacI
   2222..2252    -  promoter       lac promoter: promoter for the E. coli lac operon
   2267..2288    -  protein_bind   CAP binding site: CAP binding activates transcription in the presence of cAMP. E. coli catabolite activator protein
   2301..2393    -  CDS            lacI (fragment): lac repressor; lacI; The lac repressor binds to the lac operator to inhibit transcription in E. coli. This inhibition can be relieved by adding lactose or isopropyl-β-D-thiogalactopyranoside (IPTG).
   2576..3164    -  rep_origin     ori: high-copy-number ColE1/pMB1/pBR322/pUC origin of replication
   3335..4195    -  CDS            AmpR: β-lactamase; bla; confers resistance to ampicillin, carbenicillin, and related antibiotics
   4196..4300    -  promoter       AmpR promoter: bla
   4353..4781    -  rep_origin     f1 ori (sequence partly withheld): f1 bacteriophage origin of replication; arrow indicates direction of (+) strand synthesis
   4786..4852    -  CDS            lacZα (fragment): LacZα fragment of β-galactosidase; lacZ fragment
   4859..5836    +  promoter       CMV IE94 promoter: enhancer/promoter region of simian cytomegalovirus major immediate early transcription unit IE94
>Addgene plasmid #11593 | MT-cdc20 | addgene full sequence | sequence record 292688 | Addgene NGS Result
CGTCGGAGCAAGCTTGATTTAGGTGACACTATAGAATACAAGCTACTTGTTCTTTTTGCAGGATCCCATC
GATTTAAAGCTATGGAGCAAAAGCTCATTTCTGAAGAGGACTTGAATGAAATGGAGCAAAAGCTCATTTC
TGAAGAGGACTTGAATGAAATGGAGCAAAAGCTCATTTCTGAAGAGGACTTGAATGAAATGGAGCAAAAG
CTCATTTCTGAAGAGGACTTGAATGAAATGGAGCAAAAGCTCATTTCTGAAGAGGACTTGAATGAAATGG
AGAGCTTGGGCGACCTCACCATGGAGCAAAAGCTCATTTCTGAAGAGGACTTGAATTCGATGGCACAGTT
CGCGTTCGAGAGTGACCTGCACTCGCTGCTTCAGCTGGATGCACCCATCCCCAATGCACCCCCTGCGCGC
TGGCAGCGCAAAGCCAAGGAAGCCGCAGGCCCGGCCCCCTCACCCATGCGGGCCGCCAACCGATCCCACA
GCGCCGGCAGGACTCCGGGCCGAACTCCTGGCAAATCCAGTTCCAAGGTTCAGACCACTCCTAGCAAACC
TGGCGGTGACCGCTATATCCCCCATCGCAGTGCTGCCCAGATGGAGGTGGCCAGCTTCCTCCTGAGCAAG
GAGAACCAGCCTGAAAACAGCCAGACGCCCACCAAGAAGGAACATCAGAAAGCCTGGGCTTTGAACCTGA
ACGGTTTTGATGTAGAGGAAGCCAAGATCCTTCGGCTCAGTGGAAAACCACAAAATGCGCCAGAGGGTTA
CCAGAACAGACTGAAAGTACTCTACAGCCAAAAGGCCACTCCTGGCTCCAGCCGGAAGACCTGCCGTTAC
ATTCCTTCCCTGCCAGACCGTATCCTGGATGCGCCTGAAATCCGAAATGACTATTACCTGAACCTTGTGG
ATTGGAGTTCTGGGAATGTACTGGCCGTGGCACTGGACAACAGTGTGTACCTGTGGAGTGCAAGCTCTGG
TGACATCCTGCAGCTTTTGCAAATGGAGCAGCCTGGGGAATATATATCCTCTGTGGCCTGGATCAAAGAG
GGCAACTACTTGGCTGTGGGCACCAGCAGTGCTGAGGTGCAGCTATGGGATGTGCAGCAGCAGAAGCGGC
TTCGAAATATGACCAGTCACTCTGCCCGAGTGGGCTCCCTAAGCTGGAACAGCTATATCCTGTCCAGTGG
TTCACGTTCTGGCCACATCCACCACCATGATGTTCGGGTAGCAGAACACCATGTGGCCACACTGAGTGGC
CACAGCCAGGAAGTGTGTGGGCTGCGCTGGGCCCCAGATGGACGACATTTGGCCAGTGGTGGTAATGATA
ACCTGGTCAATGTGTGGCCTAGTGCTCCTGGAGAGGGTGGCTGGGTTCCTCTGCAGACATTCACCCAGCA
TCAAGGGGCTGTCAAGGCCGTAGCATGGTGTCCCTGGCAGTCCAATGTCCTGGCAACAGGAGGGGGCACC
AGTGATCGACACATTCGCATCTGGAATGTGTGCTCTGGGGCCTGTCTGAGTGCCGTGGATGCCCATTCCC
AGGTGTGCTCCATCCTCTGGTCTCCCCATTACAAGGAGCTCATCTCAGGCCATGGCTTTGCACAGAACCA
GCTAGTTATTTGGAAGTACCCAACCATGGCCAAGGTGGCTGAACTCAAAGGTCACACATCCCGGGTCCTG
AGTCTGACCATGAGCCCAGATGGGGCCACAGTGGCATCCGCAGCAGCAGATGAGACCCTGAGGCTATGGC
GCTGTTTTGAGTTGGACCCTGCGCGGCGGCGGGAGCGGGAGAAGGCCAGTGCAGCCAAAAGCAGCCTCAT
CCACCAAGGCATCCGCTGATCTAGAGCCCTCTCGAGCCTCTAGAACTATAGTGAGTCGTATTACGTAGAT
CCAGACATGATAAGATACATTGATGAGTTTGGACAAACCACAACTAGAATGCAGTGAAAAAAATGCTTTA
TTTGTGAAATTTGTGATGCTATTGCTTTATTTGTAACCATTATAAGCTGCAATAAACAAGTTAACAACAA
CAATTGCATTCATTTTATGTTTCAGGTTCAGGGGGAGGTGTGGGAGGTTTTTTAATTCGCGGCCGCGGCG
CCAATGCATTGGGCCCGGTACCCAGCTTTTGTTCCCTTTAGTGAGGGTTAATTGCGCGCTTGGCGTAATC
ATGGTCATAGCTGTTTCCTGTGTGAAATTGTTATCCGCTCACAATTCCACACAACATACGAGCCGGGAGC
ATAAAGTGTAAAGCCTGGGGTGCCTAATGAGTGAGCTAACTCACATTAATTGCGTTGCGCTCACTGCCCG
CTTTCCAGTCGGGAAACCTGTCGTGCCAGCTGCATTAATGAATCGGCCAACGCGCGGGGAGAGGCGGTTT
GCGTATTGGGCGCTCTTCCGCTTCCTCGCTCACTGACTCGCTGCGCTCGGTCGTTCGGCTGCGGCGAGCG
GTATCAGCTCACTCAAAGGCGGTAATACGGTTATCCACAGAATCAGGGGATAACGCAGGAAAGAACATGT
GAGCAAAAGGCCAGCAAAAGGCCAGGAACCGTAAAAAGGCCGCGTTGCTGGCGTTTTTCCATAGGCTCCG
CCCCCCTGACGAGCATCACAAAAATCGACGCTCAAGTCAGAGGTGGCGAAACCCGACAGGACTATAAAGA
TACCAGGCGTTTCCCCCTGGAAGCTCCCTCGTGCGCTCTCCTGTTCCGACCCTGCCGCTTACCGGATACC
TGTCCGCCTTTCTCCCTTCGGGAAGCGTGGCGCTTTCTCATAGCTCACGCTGTAGGTATCTCAGTTCGGT
GTAGGTCGTTCGCTCCAAGCTGGGCTGTGTGCACGAACCCCCCGTTCAGCCCGACCGCTGCGCCTTATCC
GGTAACTATCGTCTTGAGTCCAACCCGGTAAGACACGACTTATCGCCACTGGCAGCAGCCACTGGTAACA
GGATTAGCAGAGCGAGGTATGTAGGCGGTGCTACAGAGTTCTTGAAGTGGTGGCCTAACTACGGCTACAC
TAGAAGAACAGTATTTGGTATCTGCGCTCTGCTGAAGCCAGTTACCTTCGGAAAAAGAGTTGGTAGCTCT
TGATCCGGCAAACAAACCACCGCTGGTAGCGGTGGTTTTTTTGTTTGCAAGCAGCAGATTACGCGCAGAA
AAAAAGGATCTCAAGAAGATCCTTTGATCTTTTCTACGGGGTCTGACGCTCAGTGGAACGAAAACTCACG
TTAAGGGATTTTGGTCATGAGATTATCAAAAAGGATCTTCACCTAGATCCTTTTAAATTAAAAATGAAGT
TTTAAATCAATCTAAAGTATATATGAGTAAACTTGGTCTGACAGTTACCAATGCTTAATCAGTGAGGCAC
CTATCTCAGCGATCTGTCTATTTCGTTCATCCATAGTTGCCTGACTCCCCGTCGTGTAGATAACTACGAT
ACGGGAGGGCTTACCATCTGGCCCCAGTGCTGCAATGATACCGCGAGACCCACGCTCACCGGCTCCAGAT
TTATCAGCAATAAACCAGCCAGCCGGAAGGGCCGAGCGCAGAAGTGGTCCTGCAACTTTATCCGCCTCCA
TCCAGTCTATTAATTGTTGCCGGGAAGCTAGAGTAAGTAGTTCGCCAGTTAATAGTTTGCGCAACGTTGT
TGCCATTGCTACAGGCATCGTGGTGTCACGCTCGTCGTTTGGTATGGCTTCATTCAGCTCCGGTTCCCAA
CGATCAAGGCGAGTTACATGATCCCCCATGTTGTGCAAAAAAGCGGTTAGCTCCTTCGGTCCTCCGATCG
TTGTCAGAAGTAAGTTGGCCGCAGTGTTATCACTCATGGTTATGGCAGCACTGCATAATTCTCTTACTGT
CATGCCATCCGTAAGATGCTTTTCTGTGACTGGTGAGTACTCAACCAAGTCATTCTGAGAATAGTGTATG
CGGCGACCGAGTTGCTCTTGCCCGGCGTCAATACGGGATAATACCGCGCCACATAGCAGAACTTTAAAAG
TGCTCATCATTGGAAAACGTTCTTCGGGGCGAAAACTCTCAAGGATCTTACCGCTGTTGAGATCCAGTTC
GATGTAACCCACTCGTGCACCCAACTGATCTTCAGCATCTTTTACTTTCACCAGCGTTTCTGGGTGAGCA
AAAACAGGAAGGCAAAATGCCGCAAAAAAGGGAATAAGGGCGACACGGAAATGTTGAATACTCATACTCT
TCCTTTTTCAATATTATTGAAGCATTTATCAGGGTTATTGTCTCATGAGCGGATACATATTTGAATGTAT
TTAGAAAAATAAACAAATAGGGGTTCCGCGCACATTTCCCCGAAAAGTGCCACCTAAATTGTAAGCGTTA
ATATTTTGTTAAAATTCGCGTTAAATTTTTGTTAAATCAGCTCATTTTTTAACCAATAGGCCGAAATCGG
CAAAATCCCTTATAAATCAAAAGAATAGACCGAGATAGGGT
[37 nt withheld, positions 4452-4488]
AAAGAACGTGGACTCCAACGTCAAAGG
[49 nt withheld, positions 4516-4564]
T
[91 nt withheld, positions 4566-4656]
G
[124 nt withheld, positions 4658-4781]
CCCATTCGCCATTCAGGCTGCGCAACTGTTGGGAAGGGCGATCGGTGCGGGCCTCTTCGCTATTACGCCA
GTCGACCGCCAATTCAATATGGCGTATATGGACTCATGCCAATTCAATATGGTGGATCTGGACCTGTGCC
AATTCAATATGGCGTATATGGACTCGTGCCAATTCAATATGGTGGATCTGGACCCCAGCCAATTCAATAT
GGCGGACTTGGCACCATGCCAATTCAATATGGCGGACCTGGCACTGTGCCAACTGGGGAGGGGTCTACTT
GGCACGGTGCCAAGTTTGAGGAGGGGTCTTGGCCCTGTGCCAAGTCCGCCATATTGAATTGGCATGGTGC
CAATAATGGCGGCCATATTGGCTATATGCCAGGATCAATATATAGGCAATATCCAATATGGCCCTATGCC
AATATGGCTATTGGCCAGGTTCAATACTATGTATTGGCCCTATGCCATATAGTATTCCATATATGGGTTT
TCCTATTGACGTAGATAGCCCCTCCCAATGGGCGGTCCCATATACCATATATGGGGCTTCCTAATACCGC
CCATAGCCACTCCCCCATTGACGTCAATGGTCTCTATATATGGTCTTTCCTATTGACGTCATATGGGCGG
TCCTATTGACGTATATGGCGCCTCCCCCATTGACGTCAATTACGGTAAATGGCCCGCCTGGCTCAATGCC
CATTGACGTCAATAGGACCACCCACCATTGACGTCAATGGGATGGCTCATTGCCCATTCATATCCGTTCT
CACGCCCCCTATTGACGTCAATGACGGTAAATGGCCCACTTGGCAGTACATCAATATCTATTAATAGTAA
CTTGGCAAGTACATTACTATTGGAAGTACGCCAGGGTACATTGGCAGTACTCCCATTGACGTCAATGGCG
GTAAATGGCCCGCGATGGCTGCCAAGTACATCCCCATTGACGTCAATGGGGAGGGGCAATGACGCAAATG
GGCGTTCCATTGACGTAAATGGGCGGTAGGCGTGCCTAATGGGAGGTCTATATAAGCAATGCTCGTTTAG
GGAACCGCCATTCTGCCTGGGGA
